Addgene plasmid #147983: pAc5.1B-EGFP-DmNot1_1-1717-del1156-1169_X
Purpose: Insect Expression of DmNot1_1-1717-del1156-1169
Depositing lab: Elisa Izaurralde. Depositing organization: Max Planck Institute for Developmental Biology. Publication: A DDX6-CNOT1 complex and W-binding pockets in CNOT9 reveal direct links between miRNA target recognition and silencing. Chen Y, Boland A, Kuzuoglu-Ozturk D, Bawankar P, Loh B, Chang CT, Weichenrieder O, Izaurralde E. Mol Cell. 2014 Jun 5;54(5):737-50. doi: 10.1016/j.molcel.2014.03.034. Epub 2014 Apr 24. PubMed 24768540.
Backbone
  Vector backbone: Unknown
  Vector type: Insect Expression
Growth in bacteria
  Bacterial resistance: Ampicillin, 100 μg/mL
  Growth temperature: 37°C
  Growth strain: DH5alpha
  Copy number: Low Copy
Gene/Insert
  Gene/Insert name: DmNot1_1-1717-del1156-1169
  Species: D. melanogaster (fly)
  Mutation: 6 silent mutations and two non silent N605S, K759M compared to the sequence given by NCBI: NM_001103772.2.
  Entrez Gene: Not1 (a.k.a. Dmel_CG34407, CG1874, CG1884, CG34407, Dmel\CG34407, Dmel_CG1874, Dmel_CG1884, NOT, NOT1, anon-EST:Liang-1.29, anon-WO0118547.221, clone 1.29, not1)
  Cloning method: Unknown
Terms and licenses: Academic/Nonprofit Terms; Industry Terms: Not Available to Industry
Depositor comments: Plasmids from this collection were made available to the research community and donated after the lab closed. Please note that the sequence provided by the depositing laboratory may be theoretical/predicted or based on Sanger sequencing results. There may be discrepancies between sequencing results obtained by Addgene and the depositor sequence. If an Addgene verified sequence is not available, please contact before placing your order to request that our lab fully sequence the plasmid.
How to cite: pAc5.1B-EGFP-DmNot1_1-1717-del1156-1169_X was a gift from Elisa Izaurralde (Addgene plasmid # 147983 ; http://n2t.net/addgene:147983 ; RRID:Addgene_147983)
