[The description below was written by a language model from this plasmid's Addgene catalogue record and pLannotate feature annotations shown in this document.]
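Description:
pAc5.1B-EGFP-DmNot1_1-1717-del1156-1169_X is an insect-cell expression plasmid of about 11.2 kb. The catalogue lists the backbone as unknown, although the name and annotated parts point to a pAc5.1-type vector. It is maintained in E. coli through a ColE1/pUC-family origin and selected with ampicillin via the β-lactamase gene and its own bla promoter. The record describes it as low copy even though the annotated origin is of the high-copy type. Short fragments of a tetracycline resistance gene and of SV40 large T antigen are also detected; these appear to be non-functional backbone remnants.

Expression is driven by the Drosophila melanogaster actin 5C promoter, a strong constitutive promoter used in fly cell lines. An EGFP coding sequence follows directly. The roughly 5 kb unannotated stretch after EGFP corresponds in position to the insert, a fragment of Drosophila Not1, the scaffold subunit of the CCR4-NOT deadenylase complex. This arrangement is expected to produce an N-terminally EGFP-tagged protein. The fragment spans residues 1–1717 and carries an internal deletion of residues 1156–1169. Relative to the reference transcript it has six silent changes and two substitutions, N605S and K759M. A V5 epitope tag from the vector lies downstream of the insert, but the record does not say whether it is in frame or preceded by a stop codon. An SV40 polyadenylation signal is annotated after it, on the opposite strand.

The stated purpose is insect expression of this Not1 deletion variant. The associated publication concerns the DDX6–CNOT1 complex and the links between miRNA target recognition and silencing, so the plasmid is probably meant for interaction or localisation experiments comparing mutant and intact Not1 fragments. The sequence is depositor-supplied and may be theoretical.
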