Features (pLannotate 1.2.2; 9 found; start..end, strand, type, name):
     56..2568    +  promoter       Ac5 promoter: Drosophila melanogaster actin 5C promoter
   2588..3304    +  CDS            EGFP: EGFP is a basic (constitutively fluorescent) green fluorescent protein published in 1996, derived from Aequorea victoria. It is reported to be a rapidly-maturing weak dimer with moderate acid sensitivity.
   8466..8507    +  CDS            V5 tag: epitope tag from simian virus 5
   8607..8741    -  polyA_signal   SV40 poly(A) signal: SV40 polyadenylation signal
   8764..8848    -  CDS            large T antigen (fragment): large T antigen from SV40 (simian virus 40)
   8849..9319    +  CDS            TcR (fragment): tetracycline efflux protein; tet; confers resistance to tetracycline
   9363..9951    -  rep_origin     ori: high-copy-number ColE1/pMB1/pBR322/pUC origin of replication
  10122..10982   -  CDS            AmpR: β-lactamase; bla; confers resistance to ampicillin, carbenicillin, and related antibiotics
  10983..11087   -  promoter       AmpR promoter: bla
>Addgene plasmid #147983 | pAc5.1B-EGFP-DmNot1_1-1717-del1156-1169_X | depositor full sequence | sequence record 290430 | Full Sequence
CTTCAAGGAATTAATTCTATATTCTAAAAACACAAATGATACTTCTAAAAAAAATCATGAATGGCATCAA
CTCTGAATCAAATCTTTGCAGATGCACCTACTTCTCATTTCCACTGTCACATCATTTTTCCAGATCTCGC
TGCCTGTTATGTGGCCCACAAACCAAGACACGTTTTATGGCCATTAAAGCTGGCTGATCGTCGCCAAACA
CCAAATACATATCAATATGTACATTCGAGAAAGAAGCGATCAAAGAAGCGTCTTCGGGCGAGTAGGAGAA
TGCGGAGGAGAAGGAGAACGAGCTGATCTAGTATCTCTCCACAATCCAATGCCAACTGACCAACTGGCCA
TATTCGGAGCAATTTGAAGCCAATTTCCATCGCCTGGCGATCGCTCCATTCTTGGCTATATGTTTTTCAC
CGTTCCCGGGGCCATTTTCAAAGACTCGTCGGTAAGATAAGATTGTGTCACTCGCTGTCTCTCTTCATTT
GTCGAAGAATGCTGAGGAATTTCGCGATGACGTCGGCGAGTATTTTGAAGAATGAGAATAATTTGTATTT
ATACGAAAATCAGTTAGTGGAATTTTCTACAAAAACATGTTATCTATAGATAATTTTGTTGCAAAATATG
TTGACTATGACAAAGATTGTATGTATATACCTTTAATGTATTCTCATTTTCTTATGTATTTATAATGGCA
ATGATGATACTGATGATATTTTAAGATGATGCCAGACCACAGGCTGATTTCTGCGTCTTTTGCCGAACGC
AGTGCATGTGCGGTTGTTGTTTTTTGGAATAGTTTCAATTTTCGGACTGTCCGCTTTGATTTCAGTTTCT
TGGCTTATTCAAAAAGCAAAGTAAAGCCAAAAAAGCGAGATGGCAATACCAAATGCGGCAAAACGGTAGT
GGAAGGAAAGGGGTGCGGGGCAGCGGAAGGAAGGGTGGGGCGGGGCGTGGCGGGGTCTGTGGCTGGGCGC
GACGTCACCGACGTTGGAGCCACTCCTTTGACCATGTGTGCGTGTGTGTATTATTCGTGTCTCGCCACTC
GCCGGTTGTTTTTTTCTTTTTATCTCGCTCTCTCTAGCGCCATCTCGTACGCATGCTCAACGCACCGCAT
GTTGCCGTGTCCTTTATGCGTCATTTTGGCTCGAAATAGGCAATTATTTAAACAAAGATTAGTCAACGAA
AACGCTAAAATAAATAAGTCTACAATATGGTTACTTATTGCCATGTGTGTGCAGCCAACGATAGCAACAA
AAGCAACAACACAGTGGCTTTCCCTCTTTCACTTTTTGTTTGCAAGCGCGTGCGAGCAAGACGGCACGAC
CGGCAAACGCAATTACGCTGACAAAGAGCAGACGAAGTTTTGGCCGAAAAACATCAAGGCGCCTGATACG
AATGCATTTGCAATAACAATTGCGATATTTAATATTGTTTATGAAGCTGTTTGACTTCAAAACACACAAA
AAAAAAAATAAAACAAATTATTTGAAAGAGAATTAGGAATCGGACAGCTTATCGTTACGGGCTAACAGCA
CACCGAGACGAAATAGCTTACCTGACGTCACAGCCTCTGGAAGAACTGCCGCCAAGCAGAGAGAGAGAGA
AAAAGAGGGAGAGCAGCTTAGACCGCATGTGCTTGTGTGTGAGGCGTCTCTCTCTTCGTCTCCTGTTTGC
GCAAACGCATAGACTGCACTGAGAAAATCGATTACCTATTTTTTATGAATGAATATTTGCACTATTACTA
TTCAAAACTATTAAGATAGCAATCACATTCAATAGCCAAATACTATACCACCTGAGCGATGCAACGAAAT
GATCAATTTGAGCAAAAATGCTGCATATTTAGGACGGCATCATTATAGAAATGCTTCTTGCTGTGTACTT
TTCTCTCGTCTGGCAGCTGTTTCGCCGTTATTGTTAAAACCGGCTTAAGTTAGGTGTGTTTTCTACGACT
AGTGATGCCCCTACTAGAAGATGTGTGTTGCACAAATGTCCCTGAATAACCAATTTGAAGTGCAGATAGC
AGTAAACGTAAGCTAATATGAATATTATTTAACTGTAATGTTTTAATATCGCTGGACATTACTAATAAAC
CCACTATAAACACATGTACATATGTATGTTTTGGCATACAATGAGTAGTTGGGGAAAAAATGTGTAAAAG
CACCGTGACCATCACAGCATAAAGATAACCAGCTGAAGTATCGAATATGAGTAACCCCCAAATTGAATCA
CATGCCGCAACTGATAGGACCCATGGAAGTACACTCTTCATGGCGATATACAAGACACACACAAGCACGA
ACACCCAGTTGCGGAGGAAATTCTCCGTAAATGAAAACCCAATCGGCGAACAATTCATACCCATATATGG
TAAAAGTTTTGAACGCGACTTGAGAGCGGAGAGCATTGCGGCTGATAAGGTTTTAGCGCTAAGCGGGCTT
TATAAAACGGGCTGCGGGACCAGTTTTCATATCACTACCGTTTGAGTTCTTGTGCTGTGTGGATACTCCT
CCCGACACAAAGCCGCTCCATCAGCCAGCAGTCGTCTAATCCAGAGACCCCGGATCGGGGTACCAACATG
GTGAGCAAGGGCGAGGAGCTGTTCACCGGGGTGGTGCCCATCCTGGTCGAGCTGGACGGCGACGTAAACG
GCCACAAGTTCAGCGTGTCCGGCGAGGGCGAGGGCGATGCCACCTACGGCAAGCTGACCCTGAAGTTCAT
CTGCACCACCGGCAAGCTGCCCGTGCCCTGGCCCACCCTCGTGACCACCCTGACCTACGGCGTGCAGTGC
TTCAGCCGCTACCCCGACCACATGAAGCAGCACGACTTCTTCAAGTCCGCCATGCCCGAAGGCTACGTCC
AGGAGCGCACCATCTTCTTCAAGGACGACGGCAACTACAAGACCCGCGCCGAGGTGAAGTTCGAGGGCGA
CACCCTGGTGAACCGCATCGAGCTGAAGGGCATCGACTTCAAGGAGGACGGCAACATCCTGGGGCACAAG
CTGGAGTACAACTACAACAGCCACAACGTCTATATCATGGCCGACAAGCAGAAGAACGGCATCAAGGTGA
ACTTCAAGATCCGCCACAACATCGAGGACGGCAGCGTGCAGCTCGCCGACCACTACCAGCAGAACACCCC
CATCGGCGACGGCCCCGTGCTGCTGCCCGACAACCACTACCTGAGCACCCAGTCCGCCCTGAGCAAAGAC
CCCAACGAGAAGCGCGATCACATGGTCCTGCTGGAGTTCGTGACCGCCGCCGGGATCACTCTCGGCATGG
ACGAGCTGTACAAGCCAAGCTTAATTAAGATGAACGTAGAGAGCCAACTGAAGACACCGCCAACGCACAT
TCGAAATCTGGTCAAGCACGTGAACAAGCGAAATTTTAATGAGAGCAGCGAGCAAATAAATCAGTTCGTT
AAAGAGCACGGCCTGGAAGCGGATCGCAGCAGCCTGCGCCACCTGTTCTCCGTGATCAACTTCAGCGATC
TCGTGCCATCAGTTACGGTCCAGCTGCAGGCGAAGCTCCTGGGCATCCAGTTGGAGCGTCAGCTTCACAG
TTCATCGTTTGTGTCCAACATCTGCTACGCTTTTGACCAGTTCTTCGCCAGCAACCAGAAGTCCCTGAAG
CCTGTTGCGGTAGCGGATCTCGTTGGCCAGGTCGCCCGACTGACCGGCATCAACAAGGTTTGTGAGTGCG
TCTTTGCCTTGGCCTTGACCCACTCCTCGTACACAGAACTCAAACATTCTGCCAGGAACAACCTAAAAGG
TAGCCTCAGCGAACTTATAGACTCTTACTTGGGTAATAAAGGCACCGGCCCAGCCGACAGCGGTCTCCGG
GAGATCTCCTTCGATCTACTGCAGTATTTGCTGTGCTGCCTTAGCGAGTACGTACAACCGCAGGTGGAAG
CACAGTTTTTGATCAAGCTTCGTGAGGAGTTTCCGCGCCAGGCGGTACCGCTGGTTCTAGCGCCGTTCCT
TTACGGCTCGACGACGGCGACGATTGCGGGAGCAGGTGCCAGCGAAACGGATGCGGAGGCCGAAGCGACG
ACTAATAGCAACAGCTCCAGTTTCGAAGCAGATGCTTTGAACGAGGTGGGAATCGAGGATATTTATGACC
ATTTAAGCGAGATAATATTCACCAACCAGGGCAAAAATAATATTATGGACACATCTTGGATTAATCTAAT
CCTTGAAATCGGTTATGAATTTACATCGAGCGTTGAAGAGTGTAAGAATCATTTGTGTTCCCGCGAGCGA
GAACGCGCTGAGCTCCAGTCCAAAGATGTCGCCAAGATCGTGGGTCTTATGTGCCGACGGCACTCCTCCC
TGCTCGATTGTAATGTGAATCTACCGACGCCGGCGAACTTCTGGCCTGGTCAGGGACAGGGCGGTGGCAG
CAACAGCAGTGGCTCTTCGCAGACACAAATCACTCCGCAGCAACAGAACCCGGGCAGCAGTAACAACAAC
GATGGCAGCGATGGCAATTCGTCCAGTGATAAGAAGGACAAGAAGGAGACGACGGAGGCCACGCAAACTT
GGAAGCCAGATGTCTTTGTGCAGGCGCTCAAGGAGGTGGTGCCTCAGCTCAACTGGAAGGACGTGTGCAT
GGAACTTGATCATCCCGAGTTCGTGCTGAAGGATCGCATCGGTTTGGAGCTTTTGCTCACCATCCTTCGG
CTGGCCACTGGCTCTAACATATTTCCACATCCAGAATGCATTTACCGTCACTGGGCAAACACGGAAGGTC
AGCTGTCGCTTATCGCGACAATGCTGAAGAACCCGGATCTCTTTTCCTTCGCCGACTTTGTATTTAGCCA
GCCAGCGTTGGATGTGCTTAAGACAGCTCCGGATGCGGACAATAAGGAGATCTCGTCCTGGAAGTCGCTT
CACCTGGTGGAGGTGCTGCTCTCCATTGCGGACAAGGGATACTATACGCAGGTCCATGAGCTATTCAAGT
TCCCAGCGCAGAACTGTCCCGATGTGCTATTTTTGGCCTTATTGAACACAAGTCCGCCTATGACGCCACT
GCGTCAGGATCTGTTTAACCAACTGATACCAACGTTCCTTGGCAACCATCCCAACTCGAACGTGATCTTG
GCCAGCGCCTGGAGCTCGAACAGCTTCCAACTTCGTTCCAATATCATGAATGCTATGTCCGAGTGGTATC
TCCGAGGCAATGAGTTCGATCAGGTGAAACTGTCGCGCATCCTGGATCTTGCCCAGGATTTAAAAGCGCT
ATCAGCGCTGCTCAACGCCCGTTCATTTTTATTCATTATCGACCTGGCTTGCCTTGCCTCTCGGCGCGAG
TACCTGAAGCTGGAAAAGTGGCTTACCGATAAAATTCGCGAACATGGAGAGCCTTTTATGCAGGCTATAA
TCAAGGTTCTGCACCGCCGCTGCCCGCAGGTTATCAACGCCAAAGTGCCAGAGGATCAGCTGCCTCCCAA
GCAGGCGCAGCTTTTGCCCGAGACAGTTACAACCATGATCAACTGTCTGCAAACGTGCATCAATAACTGC
ATGCAGCCGGAGATGGTCGAAGTCATCATGCAAATGACCGCGAACGTGGCGATTATGGCTAACATGGCGC
GTGCCCAACAGCAGCAGCAGCCAGGATTGGTTCCGCCGCCTCCACCAACAATTCTGCGCGGCCATCGTGG
TATGGATCTGCCTGGAGGCATAGTCCCTCCGCCACCGCAGCAACCGTTCTCCGGAAACCTCAACGCGCAG
ATGTTTGGACCAGGAATGGATCCGCTAACGAATATGTCCAACAACTTAGCCGGCCTCAACCTCAGCGGCC
CGAACGGAGCATTTAATTTTGGAAACATGCTAACTTCTCCATCGCGTCTGATGACTCCGGGAGCCAATCC
CTATCCGCTGAACCTCATGCAGATGCCGCAGGCTCCGCCACCACCCAACGTAGGAAACCTAGGCCGCATG
CTGCCAGGGGGTCCACAACAGCAGACTCCAACGCCGACTCCAACGGCCCCCAATCCAAACAACCCTGTGA
TGGCCGATCTCCAGATACCTGTGTCAAAGGAAGTTGAAGACGAGGTCAACTCATACTTTCAGCGCATCTA
CAACCACCAGCCGAATCCAACGCTGTCCATCGATGAAGTGCTGGACATTTTGCAAAGATTTAAAGAGTCA
AGTAACCGGCGCGAGCAGGAAGTCTTTTTGTGCATGCTGCGCAATCTGTTCGAGGAATATCGCTTTTTCT
GTCAATACCCAGAGAAAGAGCTACAGATTACTGCGCAGCTATTTGGTGGCATTATTGATCGTAACCTGGT
GCCCACTTTTGTTGCACTGGGCCTTTCTCTGCGCTGTGTCTTGGATGCCCTCCGCAAGCCCGATGGATCT
AAGCTTTACTATTTCGGTGTGACGGCACTGGACAGATTCAGAACTCGATTGCACACCTACAACAAATACT
GCGAGCATATCCGCTCCATTCCTCACTTCTCTGACTTCCCGCCGCACCTTATTCAGTATGTGGAATACGG
AATGCACGGCCAGGAGCCGCCGCCGCAGAAGTTGATTGGACTCAGCAATACGATTCCTTCGGCGATATCT
AGCGGACCAGGAACGGAACCAATTTACAGGAATAGCTCCATGTTAGGTAATATGCCCGCTGCCACCCCGG
GATCGGGACCGAAATCAAACGCTGCTGTATCGCATGCCACGAGAATGAAGTCCATCGCCAATGCCACCAA
TATCGACACACTTTTGGTGGCCAACCAGGAAGAGAAAGTGACGGTGCCACCAGAGCCTGTGCAGGGCTCA
TCTGGCATACCGCAGAAGTGCGATGAGATAAAGGAGATTATGACCAAGGAGTATTGGCCGTGGCTAGCGC
AATATCTGGTCCTCAAACGCGCATCAATGGAGTTCAACTTCCACACACTATATTACAACTTTTTGGATGC
CCTTAAAAACGGCGAGATCAACCGATTCGTAACCAAAGAGACCCTACGCAACATCAAGGTACTCTTGCGC
TCCGATAAGGGAGTTATTAATTTCTCCGATCGAAGTCTGTTGAAGAACCTCGGACACTGGTTGGGCATGA
TGACCTTAGGTCGCAATCGCCCCATCCTGCAGTTGGATCTGGATCTTAAATCCCTTTTGGCTGAGGCTTA
CCACAAGGGCCAGCAGGAACTGCTTTTTGTGGTTCCTTTCGTAGCCAAGATCCTTGAGTCATCCGCCAAG
TCTCGCATCTTCCGATCGCCCAATCCATGGACAATGGGTATCATGTACGTGCTTGCTGAGCTTCACCAGG
AGCCAGACCTTAAGCTGAACCTGAAGTTTGAAATCGAAGTACTCTGCAAAACACTTAATCTGGAGTTGGC
CAAGTTGCGACAAGTGATCTACCTGAAGGATCCCAATCGAACTCACCGGATTGAAGAGCAGATGTCGCAA
CCAAAACCGAAACAACTTGAGCCAGTGGCTTCTGCGCCAGCTCTACCGCGTGAACAGCAATCCCCGGCAC
AACCTCCGCCACCACCACAACAGCAGCAACCACCGCAGCAGCAGGTACCTCCACCGCCATCCTCTGCGGA
CGTGGACGCCCAAAATGCGGCCGCTATGATGATGGCAGCGGGCGGAGCTAATAGTACTCCTGGATCGGTA
TCTTCGCCCAATCTACCCACCGATTCCAGCCAGGTGGCACTACCGCCACCAGAGCCGCGCTATTCATACG
TGGACGTAAACGTGAGCAACTTCCAGCTTATTGGTCAGCAGTTGGTACTGCCACCCAATACTCCGTTCCT
GCACGCCAATCCCGGAATCAAACACATGGTCGTCAACGCCGTGGAGCGCACGATAACCGACTGGTTGCAG
CCTATTGTGGACCGAAGCATCCGCATTGCCTGTGCCACCACCGAGCAGATCATCCGCAAGGACTTCGCCC
TGGATGCTGACGAGAACCGAATGCGCACTGCCGCTCATCAGATGGTACGAAACCTTGCCGCCGGCATGGC
CATGATTACCGGTAAGGATGAGATAGCGCGTGCTATTAGCCAGAATCTGCACAAGGCCTTGCTGTCGGGT
CTAAATGGGATGCCCAGCATGGCTGAGATCCAAGCTGCTGCTATGCAGTTAGCCAGCGAAAATGTTGAGC
TAGTTTGCGCTTTCATTCAGAAAACATCTGCTGAAAAGGCAGCCGCAGAGATCGATAGGCGTCTAAGCAC
CGATTTCGAGACCAGAAAAATTGCTCGTGAAGAGGGCAACCGCTTTGTGGACGCCCAGATCCTCACCTAT
CAACAGGAGCGTCTTCCAGAAGCAGTGCGCATCAAGGTGGGCGCGGCTCCAGCTACACTTTATGCTGTGT
ACTCGGAGTTCGCTAGAAGCATACCTGGCTTCCAGCAGATGAGCGATCGCGATATTGCCCTGTTTGTGCC
CAAGCCGACGGATTTGTCTCAGCCAAATGTGTTTGCTAATTGATCTAGAGGGCCCGCGGTTCGAAGGTAA
GCCTATCCCTAACCCTCTCCTCGGTCTCGATTCTACGCGTACCGGTCATCATCACCATCACCATTGAGTT
TAAACCCGCTGATCAGCCTCGACTGTGCCTTCTAAGGCCTGAGCTCGCTGATCAGCCTCGATCGAGGATC
CAGACATGATAAGATACATTGATGAGTTTGGACAAACCACAACTAGAATGCAGTGAAAAAAATGCTTTAT
TTGTGAAATTTGTGATGCTATTGCTTTATTTGTAACCATTATAAGCTGCAATAAACAAGTTAACAACAAC
AATTGCATTCATTTTATGTTTCAGGTTCAGGGGGAGGTGTGGGAGGTTTTTTAAAGCAAGTAAAACCTCT
ACAAATGTGGTATGGCTGATTATGATCAGTCGACCGATGCCCTTGAGAGCCTTCAACCCAGTCAGCTCCT
TCCGGTGGGCGCGGGGCATGACTATCGTCGCCGCACTTATGACTGTCTTCTTTATCATGCAACTCGTAGG
ACAGGTGCCGGCAGCGCTCTGGGTCATTTTCGGCGAGGACCGCTTTCGCTGGAGCGCGACGATGATCGGC
CTGTCGCTTGCGGTATTCGGAATCTTGCACGCCCTCGCTCAAGCCTTCGTCACTGGTCCCGCCACCAAAC
GTTTCGGCGAGAAGCAGGCCATTATCGCCGGCATGGCGGCCGACGCGCTGGGCTACGTCTTGCTGGCGTT
CGCGACGCGAGGCTGGATGGCCTTCCCCATTATGATTCTTCTCGCTTCCGGCGGCATCGGGATGCCCGCG
TTGCAGGCCATGCTGTCCAGGCAGGTAGATGACGACCATCAGGGACAGCTTCAAGGATCGCTCGCGGCTC
TTACCAGCCAGCAAAAGGCCAGGAACCGTAAAAAGGCCGCGTTGCTGGCGTTTTTCCATAGGCTCCGCCC
CCCTGACGAGCATCACAAAAATCGACGCTCAAGTCAGAGGTGGCGAAACCCGACAGGACTATAAAGATAC
CAGGCGTTTCCCCCTGGAAGCTCCCTCGTGCGCTCTCCTGTTCCGACCCTGCCGCTTACCGGATACCTGT
CCGCCTTTCTCCCTTCGGGAAGCGTGGCGCTTTCTCAATGCTCACGCTGTAGGTATCTCAGTTCGGTGTA
GGTCGTTCGCTCCAAGCTGGGCTGTGTGCACGAACCCCCCGTTCAGCCCGACCGCTGCGCCTTATCCGGT
AACTATCGTCTTGAGTCCAACCCGGTAAGACACGACTTATCGCCACTGGCAGCAGCCACTGGTAACAGGA
TTAGCAGAGCGAGGTATGTAGGCGGTGCTACAGAGTTCTTGAAGTGGTGGCCTAACTACGGCTACACTAG
AAGGACAGTATTTGGTATCTGCGCTCTGCTGAAGCCAGTTACCTTCGGAAAAAGAGTTGGTAGCTCTTGA
TCCGGCAAACAAACCACCGCTGGTAGCGGTGGTTTTTTTGTTTGCAAGCAGCAGATTACGCGCAGAAAAA
AAGGATCTCAAGAAGATCCTTTGATCTTTTCTACGGGGTCTGACGCTCAGTGGAACGAAAACTCACGTTA
AGGGATTTTGGTCATGAGATTATCAAAAAGGATCTTCACCTAGATCCTTTTAAATTAAAAATGAAGTTTT
AAATCAATCTAAAGTATATATGAGTAAACTTGGTCTGACAGTTACCAATGCTTAATCAGTGAGGCACCTA
TCTCAGCGATCTGTCTATTTCGTTCATCCATAGTTGCCTGACTCCCCGTCGTGTAGATAACTACGATACG
GGAGGGCTTACCATCTGGCCCCAGTGCTGCAATGATACCGCGAGACCCACGCTCACCGGCTCCAGATTTA
TCAGCAATAAACCAGCCAGCCGGAAGGGCCGAGCGCAGAAGTGGTCCTGCAACTTTATCCGCCTCCATCC
AGTCTATTAATTGTTGCCGGGAAGCTAGAGTAAGTAGTTCGCCAGTTAATAGTTTGCGCAACGTTGTTGC
CATTGCTGCAGGCATCGTGGTGTCACGCTCGTCGTTTGGTATGGCTTCATTCAGCTCCGGTTCCCAACGA
TCAAGGCGAGTTACATGATCCCCCATGTTGTGCAAAAAAGCGGTTAGCTCCTTCGGTCCTCCGATCGTTG
TCAGAAGTAAGTTGGCCGCAGTGTTATCACTCATGGTTATGGCAGCACTGCATAATTCTCTTACTGTCAT
GCCATCCGTAAGATGCTTTTCTGTGACTGGTGAGTACTCAACCAAGTCATTCTGAGAATAGTGTATGCGG
CGACCGAGTTGCTCTTGCCCGGCGTCAACACGGGATAATACCGCGCCACATAGCAGAACTTTAAAAGTGC
TCATCATTGGAAAACGTTCTTCGGGGCGAAAACTCTCAAGGATCTTACCGCTGTTGAGATCCAGTTCGAT
GTAACCCACTCGTGCACCCAACTGATCTTCAGCATCTTTTACTTTCACCAGCGTTTCTGGGTGAGCAAAA
ACAGGAAGGCAAAATGCCGCAAAAAAGGGAATAAGGGCGACACGGAAATGTTGAATACTCATACTCTTCC
TTTTTCAATATTATTGAAGCATTTATCAGGGTTATTGTCTCATGAGCGGATACATATTTGAATGTATTTA
GAAAAATAAACAAATAGGGGTTCCGCGCACATTTCCCCGAAAAGTGCCACCTGACGTCTAAGAAACCATT
ATTATCATGACATTAACCTATAAAAATAGGCGTATCACGAGGCCCTTTCGT
